Addgene plasmid #126581: pMGS36 (GFP-ARF16-PB1)
Purpose: Construct to express GFP-ARF16-PB1 under the control of the CMV promoter
Depositing lab: Michael Guertin. Depositing organization: University of Virginia. Publication: An improved auxin-inducible degron system preserves native protein levels and enables rapid and specific protein depletion. Sathyan KM, McKenna BD, Anderson WD, Duarte FM, Core L, Guertin MJ. Genes Dev. 2019 Oct 1;33(19-20):1441-1455. doi: 10.1101/gad.328237.119. Epub 2019 Aug 29. PubMed 31467088.
Backbone
  Vector backbone: pEGFP-C2
  Vector type: Mammalian Expression
  Selectable markers: Neomycin (select with G418)
Growth in bacteria
  Bacterial resistance: Kanamycin, 50 μg/mL
  Growth temperature: 37°C
  Growth strain: DH5alpha
  Copy number: High Copy
Gene/Insert
  Gene/Insert name: OsARF16-PB1 domain
  Species: Oryza sativa
  Insert size (bp): 654
  Tag / fusion protein: GFP (N terminal on backbone)
  Cloning method: Ligation Independent Cloning
Terms and licenses: Academic/Nonprofit Terms; Industry Terms: Not Available to Industry
Depositor comments: Please visit https://www.biorxiv.org/content/10.1101/585927v2 for bioRxiv preprint.
How to cite: pMGS36 (GFP-ARF16-PB1) was a gift from Michael Guertin (Addgene plasmid # 126581 ; http://n2t.net/addgene:126581 ; RRID:Addgene_126581)
