[The description below was written by a language model from this plasmid's Addgene catalogue record and pLannotate feature annotations shown in this document.]
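Description:
pMGS36 (GFP-ARF16-PB1) is a 5.3 kb mammalian expression plasmid built on the pEGFP-C2 backbone. It drives constitutive expression of an EGFP fusion to the PB1 domain of rice (Oryza sativa) auxin response factor 16. It replicates at high copy in E. coli from a ColE1/pUC-type origin and also carries an f1 phage origin. A single Tn5 aminoglycoside phosphotransferase gene (NeoR/KanR) provides both selections. A bacterial bla-type promoter expresses it for kanamycin resistance in bacteria, and the SV40 enhancer/early promoter with an HSV TK polyadenylation signal expresses it for G418 selection of transfected mammalian cells.

The expression cassette consists of the human CMV immediate early enhancer and promoter, the EGFP coding sequence, and remnants of the multiple cloning site. The 654 bp OsARF16-PB1 insert was introduced there by ligation-independent cloning, so GFP sits at the N terminus of the fusion, and an SV40 poly(A) signal follows. The automated annotation labels the insert region as a fragment of Arabidopsis ARF19. This most likely reflects homology among ARF family PB1 domains rather than a different insert, since the catalogue entry identifies it as rice ARF16. Short hits to SV40 large T antigen, ble and bGH poly(A) are probably backbone remnants or incidental matches, not functional elements.

PB1 domains mediate the interaction of ARFs with Aux/IAA proteins. The associated publication describes an improved auxin-inducible degron system that preserves native levels of the tagged protein and enables rapid, specific depletion. The plasmid supplies a fluorescently trackable ARF16-PB1 for that work, although the record does not state its exact experimental role.
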