Features (pLannotate 1.2.2; 16 found; start..end, strand, type, name):
      1..589     +  rep_origin     ori: high-copy-number ColE1/pMB1/pBR322/pUC origin of replication
    764..1067    +  enhancer       CMV enhancer: human cytomegalovirus immediate early enhancer
   1068..1271    +  promoter       CMV promoter: human cytomegalovirus (CMV) immediate early promoter
   1316..2032    +  CDS            EGFP: EGFP is a basic (constitutively fluorescent) green fluorescent protein published in 1996, derived from Aequorea victoria. It is reported to be a rapidly-maturing weak dimer with moderate acid sensitivity.
   2038..2056    +  misc_feature   MCS (fragment): multiple cloning site
   2114..2614    +  CDS            ARF19 (fragment): ARFS_ARATH - Also known as IAA22. Experimental evidence at protein level: Swiss-Prot protein existence level 1. Auxin response factors (ARFs) are transcriptional factors that bind specifically to the DNA sequence 5'-TGTCTC-3' found in the auxin-responsive promoter elements (AuxREs). Could act as transcriptional activator or repressor. Formation of heterodimers with Aux/IAA proteins may alter their ability to modulate early auxin response genes expression. Involved in ethylene responses. Regulates lateral root formation through direct regulation of LBD16 and/or LBD29. Functionally redundant wit
   2618..2661    +  misc_feature   MCS (fragment): multiple cloning site
   2678..2762    +  CDS            large T antigen (fragment): large T antigen from SV40 (simian virus 40)
   2785..2906    +  polyA_signal   SV40 poly(A) signal: SV40 polyadenylation signal
   2940..3368    -  rep_origin     f1 ori (sequence partly withheld): f1 bacteriophage origin of replication; arrow indicates direction of (+) strand synthesis
   3395..3499    +  promoter       AmpR promoter: bla
   3501..3858    +  promoter       SV40 promoter: SV40 enhancer and early promoter
   3893..4687    +  CDS            NeoR/KanR: aminoglycoside phosphotransferase from Tn5; aph(3')-II (or nptII); confers resistance to neomycin, kanamycin, and G418 (Geneticin®)
   4708..4860    +  CDS            ble (fragment): BLE_KLEPN - Experimental evidence at protein level: Swiss-Prot protein existence level 1. Binding protein with a strong affinity to the bleomycin family of antibiotics. Binds to CL990; an antimitotic-antibiotic compound. From Klebsiella pneumoniae.
   4919..4966    +  polyA_signal   HSV TK poly(A) signal: herpes simplex virus thymidine kinase polyadenylation signal (Cole and Stacy, 1985)
   5057..5073    -  polyA_signal   bGH poly(A) signal (fragment): bovine growth hormone polyadenylation signal
>Addgene plasmid #126581 | pMGS36 (GFP-ARF16-PB1) | addgene full sequence | sequence record 246478 | Addgene NGS Result
TTGAGATCCTTTTTTTCTGCGCGTAATCTGCTGCTTGCAAACAAAAAAACCACCGCTACCAGCGGTGGTT
TGTTTGCCGGATCAAGAGCTACCAACTCTTTTTCCGAAGGTAACTGGCTTCAGCAGAGCGCAGATACCAA
ATACTGTTCTTCTAGTGTAGCCGTAGTTAGGCCACCACTTCAAGAACTCTGTAGCACCGCCTACATACCT
CGCTCTGCTAATCCTGTTACCAGTGGCTGCTGCCAGTGGCGATAAGTCGTGTCTTACCGGGTTGGACTCA
AGACGATAGTTACCGGATAAGGCGCAGCGGTCGGGCTGAACGGGGGGTTCGTGCACACAGCCCAGCTTGG
AGCGAACGACCTACACCGAACTGAGATACCTACAGCGTGAGCTATGAGAAAGCGCCACGCTTCCCGAAGG
GAGAAAGGCGGACAGGTATCCGGTAAGCGGCAGGGTCGGAACAGGAGAGCGCACGAGGGAGCTTCCAGGG
GGAAACGCCTGGTATCTTTATAGTCCTGTCGGGTTTCGCCACCTCTGACTTGAGCGTCGATTTTTGTGAT
GCTCGTCAGGGGGGCGGAGCCTATGGAAAAACGCCAGCAACGCGGCCTTTTTACGGTTCCTGGCCTTTTG
CTGGCCTTTTGCTCACATGTTCTTTCCTGCGTTATCCCCTGATTCTGTGGATAACCGTATTACCGCCATG
CATTAGTTATTAATAGTAATCAATTACGGGGTCATTAGTTCATAGCCCATATATGGAGTTCCGCGTTACA
TAACTTACGGTAAATGGCCCGCCTGGCTGACCGCCCAACGACCCCCGCCCATTGACGTCAATAATGACGT
ATGTTCCCATAGTAACGCCAATAGGGACTTTCCATTGACGTCAATGGGTGGAGTATTTACGGTAAACTGC
CCACTTGGCAGTACATCAAGTGTATCATATGCCAAGTACGCCCCCTATTGACGTCAATGACGGTAAATGG
CCCGCCTGGCATTATGCCCAGTACATGACCTTATGGGACTTTCCTACTTGGCAGTACATCTACGTATTAG
TCATCGCTATTACCATGGTGATGCGGTTTTGGCAGTACATCAATGGGCGTGGATAGCGGTTTGACTCACG
GGGATTTCCAAGTCTCCACCCCATTGACGTCAATGGGAGTTTGTTTTGGCACCAAAATCAACGGGACTTT
CCAAAATGTCGTAACAACTCCGCCCCATTGACGCAAATGGGCGGTAGGCGTGTACGGTGGGAGGTCTATA
TAAGCAGAGCTGGTTTAGTGAACCGTCAGATCCGCTAGCGCTACCGGTCGCCACCATGGTGAGCAAGGGC
GAGGAGCTGTTCACCGGGGTGGTGCCCATCCTGGTCGAGCTGGACGGCGACGTAAACGGCCACAAGTTCA
GCGTGTCCGGCGAGGGCGAGGGCGATGCCACCTACGGCAAGCTGACCCTGAAGTTCATCTGCACCACCGG
CAAGCTGCCCGTGCCCTGGCCCACCCTCGTGACCACCCTGACCTACGGCGTGCAGTGCTTCAGCCGCTAC
CCCGACCACATGAAGCAGCACGACTTCTTCAAGTCCGCCATGCCCGAAGGCTACGTCCAGGAGCGCACCA
TCTTCTTCAAGGACGACGGCAACTACAAGACCCGCGCCGAGGTGAAGTTCGAGGGCGACACCCTGGTGAA
CCGCATCGAGCTGAAGGGCATCGACTTCAAGGAGGACGGCAACATCCTGGGGCACAAGCTGGAGTACAAC
TACAACAGCCACAACGTCTATATCATGGCCGACAAGCAGAAGAACGGCATCAAGGTGAACTTCAAGATCC
GCCACAACATCGAGGACGGCAGCGTGCAGCTCGCCGACCACTACCAGCAGAACACCCCCATCGGCGACGG
CCCCGTGCTGCTGCCCGACAACCACTACCTGAGCACCCAGTCCGCCCTGAGCAAAGACCCCAACGAGAAG
CGCGATCACATGGTCCTGCTGGAGTTCGTGACCGCCGCCGGGATCACTCTCGGCATGGACGAGCTGTACA
AGTCCGGCCGGACTCAGATCTCGAGCATGCCTAAGAAGAAGCGGAAGGTGGGCAGCACACTGACTTCCGG
GCAGCGGGATCACCGGGACGTCGAGAACGAGCTGAGCTCCGCCGCCTTCAGCTCCCAGAGCTTCGGGGTG
CCCGACATGAGCTTTAAGCCCGGCTGCAGCAGCGACGTGGCCGTGACCGACGCCGGGATGCCCAGCCAGG
GGCTGTGGAACAACCAGACCCAGCGGATGAGGACATTCACAAAGGTGCAGAAGCGGGGGAGCGTGGGCCG
GAGCATCGATATCACCAGGTACAGGGATTACGATGAGCTGAGGCATGATCTCGCCTGTATGTTCGGCATC
CAGGGCCAGCTGGAGGACCCCTACCGGATGGACTGGAAGCTGGTGTACGTGGACCACGAGAACGATATCC
TGCTGGTGGGCGATGACCCCTGGGAGGAGTTCGTGGGCTGCGTGAAGAGCATTAAGATTCTGTCTGCTGC
TGAGGTGCAGCAGATGAGCCTGGATGGAGATCTGGGAGGAGTGCCACCTCAGACTCAGGCCTGTAGTGCT
AGTGATGATGCTAACGCCTGGAGAGGGAAGCTTCGAATTCTGCAGTCGACGGTACCGCGGGCCCGGGATC
CACCGGATCTAGATAACTGATCATAATCAGCCATACCACATTTGTAGAGGTTTTACTTGCTTTAAAAAAC
CTCCCACACCTCCCCCTGAACCTGAAACATAAAATGAATGCAATTGTTGTTGTTAACTTGTTTATTGCAG
CTTATAATGGTTACAAATAAAGCAATAGCATCACAAATTTCACAAATAAAGCATTTTTTTCACTGCATTC
TAGTTGTGGTTTGTCCAAACTCATCAATGTATCTTAACGCGTAAATTGTAAGCGTTAATATTTTGTTAAA
ATTCGCGTTAAATTTTTGTTAAATCAGCTCATTTTTTAACCAATAGGCCGAAATCGGCAAAATCCCTTAT
AAATCAAAAGAATAGACCGAGATAGGGT
[37 nt withheld, positions 3039-3075]
AAAGAACGTGGACTCCAACGTCAAAGG
[49 nt withheld, positions 3103-3151]
T
[91 nt withheld, positions 3153-3243]
G
[124 nt withheld, positions 3245-3368]
CAGGTGGCACTTTTCGGGGAAATGTGCGCGGAACCCCTATTTGTTTATTTTTCTAAATACATTCAAATAT
GTATCCGCTCATGAGACAATAACCCTGATAAATGCTTCAATAATATTGAAAAAGGAAGAGTCCTGAGGCG
GAAAGAACCAGCTGTGGAATGTGTGTCAGTTAGGGTGTGGAAAGTCCCCAGGCTCCCCAGCAGGCAGAAG
TATGCAAAGCATGCATCTCAATTAGTCAGCAACCAGGTGTGGAAAGTCCCCAGGCTCCCCAGCAGGCAGA
AGTATGCAAAGCATGCATCTCAATTAGTCAGCAACCATAGTCCCGCCCCTAACTCCGCCCATCCCGCCCC
TAACTCCGCCCAGTTCCGCCCATTCTCCGCCCCATGGCTGACTAATTTTTTTTATTTATGCAGAGGCCGA
GGCCGCCTCGGCCTCTGAGCTATTCCAGAAGTAGTGAGGAGGCTTTTTTGGAGGCCTAGGCTTTTGCAAA
GATCGATCAAGAGACAGGATGAGGATCGTTTCGCATGATTGAACAAGATGGATTGCACGCAGGTTCTCCG
GCCGCTTGGGTGGAGAGGCTATTCGGCTATGACTGGGCACAACAGACAATCGGCTGCTCTGATGCCGCCG
TGTTCCGGCTGTCAGCGCAGGGGCGCCCGGTTCTTTTTGTCAAGACCGACCTGTCCGGTGCCCTGAATGA
ACTGCAAGACGAGGCAGCGCGGCTATCGTGGCTGGCCACGACGGGCGTTCCTTGCGCAGCTGTGCTCGAC
GTTGTCACTGAAGCGGGAAGGGACTGGCTGCTATTGGGCGAAGTGCCGGGGCAGGATCTCCTGTCATCTC
ACCTTGCTCCTGCCGAGAAAGTATCCATCATGGCTGATGCAATGCGGCGGCTGCATACGCTTGATCCGGC
TACCTGCCCATTCGACCACCAAGCGAAACATCGCATCGAGCGAGCACGTACTCGGATGGAAGCCGGTCTT
GTCGATCAGGATGATCTGGACGAAGAGCATCAGGGGCTCGCGCCAGCCGAACTGTTCGCCAGGCTCAAGG
CGAGCATGCCCGACGGCGAGGATCTCGTCGTGACCCATGGCGATGCCTGCTTGCCGAATATCATGGTGGA
AAATGGCCGCTTTTCTGGATTCATCGACTGTGGCCGGCTGGGTGTGGCGGACCGCTATCAGGACATAGCG
TTGGCTACCCGTGATATTGCTGAAGAGCTTGGCGGCGAATGGGCTGACCGCTTCCTCGTGCTTTACGGTA
TCGCCGCTCCCGATTCGCAGCGCATCGCCTTCTATCGCCTTCTTGACGAGTTCTTCTGAGCGGGACTCTG
GGGTTCGAAATGACCGACCAAGCGACGCCCAACCTGCCATCACGAGATTTCGATTCCACCGCCGCCTTCT
ATGAAAGGTTGGGCTTCGGAATCGTTTTCCGGGACGCCGGCTGGATGATCCTCCAGCGCGGGGATCTCAT
GCTGGAGTTCTTCGCCCACCCTAGGGGGAGGCTAACTGAAACACGGAAGGAGACAATACCGGAAGGAACC
CGCGCTATGACGGCAATAAAAAGACAGAATAAAACGCACGGTGTTGGGTCGTTTGTTCATAAACGCGGGG
TTCGGTCCCAGGGCTGGCACTCTGTCGATACCCCACCGAGACCCCATTGGGGCCAATACGCCCGCGTTTC
TTCCTTTTCCCCACCCCACCCCCCAAGTTCGGGTGAAGGCCCAGGGCTCGCAGCCAACGTCGGGGCGGCA
GGCCCTGCCATAGCCTCAGGTTACTCATATATACTTTAGATTGATTTAAAACTTCATTTTTAATTTAAAA
GGATCTAGGTGAAGATCCTTTTTGATAATCTCATGACCAAAATCCCTTAACGTGAGTTTTCGTTCCACTG
AGCGTCAGACCCCGTAGAAAAGATCAAAGGATCTTC
