>Addgene plasmid #126581 | pMGS36 (GFP-ARF16-PB1) | depositor partial sequence | sequence record 242257 | NLS-ARF16 sequence
ATGCCTAAGAAGAAGCGGAAGGTGGGCAGCACACTGACTTCCGGGCAGCGGGATCACCGGGACGTCGAGA
ACGAGCTGAGCTCCGCCGCCTTCAGCTCCCAGAGCTTCGGGGTGCCCGACATGAGCTTTAAGCCCGGCTG
CAGCAGCGACGTGGCCGTGACCGACGCCGGGATGCCCAGCCAGGGGCTGTGGAACAACCAGACCCAGCGG
ATGAGGACATTCACAAAGGTGCAGAAGCGGGGGAGCGTGGGCCGGAGCATCGATATCACCAGGTACAGGG
ATTACGATGAGCTGAGGCATGATCTCGCCTGTATGTTCGGCATCCAGGGCCAGCTGGAGGACCCCTACCG
GATGGACTGGAAGCTGGTGTACGTGGACCACGAGAACGATATCCTGCTGGTGGGCGATGACCCCTGGGAG
GAGTTCGTGGGCTGCGTGAAGAGCATTAAGATTCTGTCTGCTGCTGAGGTGCAGCAGATGAGCCTGGATG
GAGATCTGGGAGGAGTGCCACCTCAGACTCAGGCCTGTAGTGCTAGTGATGATGCTAACGCCTGGAGAGG
G
